>Addgene plasmid #183839 | JBL6402 | addgene full sequence | sequence record 370982 | Addgene NGS Result
GAATTCTAAAGATCTTTGACAGCTAGCTCAGTCCTAGGTATAATACTAGTCCGTTCTCAACGGGGTCCCA
CGCGTACGCGTGCGCTGAGAAAATACCCGTCGAACCTGATCCGGATAACGCCGGCGAAGGGATTTGAGGC
TCCTTCTCAAGTCCTTTGCCACTCTTTTTTGAGGTGCAAAGTGTTAAAAAAAATGAGCAAAGGAGAAGAA
CTTTTCACTGGAGTTGTCCCAATTCTTGTTGAATTAGATGGTGATGTTAATGGGCACAAATTTTCTGTCC
GTGGAGAGGGTGAAGGTGATGCTACAAACGGAAAACTCACCCTTAAATTTATTTGCACTACTGGAAAACT
ACCTGTTCCGTGGCCAACACTTGTCACTACTCTGACCTATGGTGTTCAATGCTTTTCCCGTTATCCGGAT
CACATGAAACGGCATGACTTTTTCAAGAGTGCCATGCCCGAAGGTTATGTACAGGAACGCACTATATCTT
TCAAAGATGACGGGACCTACAAGACGCGTGCTGAAGTCAAGTTTGAAGGTGATACCCTTGTTAATCGTAT
CGAGTTAAAGGGTATTGATTTTAAAGAAGATGGAAACATTCTTGGACACAAACTCGAGTACAACTTTAAC
TCACACAATGTATACATCACGGCAGACAAACAAAAGAATGGAATCAAAGCTAACTTCAAAATTCGCCACA
ACGTTGAAGATGGTTCCGTTCAACTAGCAGACCATTATCAACAAAATACTCCAATTGGCGATGGCCCTGT
CCTTTTACCAGACAACCATTACCTGTCGACACAATCTGTCCTTTCGAAAGATCCCAACGAAAAGCGTGAC
CACATGGTCCTTCTTGAGTTTGTAACTGCTGCTGGGATTACACATGGCATGGATGAGCTCTACAAATAAG
GATCTGAAGCTTGGGCCCGAACAAAAACTCATCTCAGAAGAGGATCTGAATAGCGCCGTCGACCATCATC
ATCATCATCATTGAGTTTAAACGGTCTCCAGCTTGGCTGTTTTGGCGGATGAGAGAAGATTTTCAGCCTG
ATACAGATTAAATCAGAACGCAGAAGCGGTCTGATAAAACAGAATTTGCCTGGCGGCAGTAGCGCGGTGG
TCCCACCTGACCCCATGCCGAACTCAGAAGTGAAACGCCGTAGCGCCGATGGTAGTGTGGGGTCTCCCCA
TGCGAGAGTAGGGAACTGCCAGGCATCAAATAAAACGAAAGGCTCAGTAGAAAGACTGGGCCTTTCGTTT
TATCTGTTGTTTGTCGGTGAACTGGATCCTTACTCGAGTCTAGACTGCAGTTGATCGGGCACGTAAGAGG
TTCCAACTTTCACCATAATGAAATAAGATCACTACCGGGCGTATTTTTTGAGTTATCGAGATTTTCAGGA
GCTAAGGAAGCTAAAATGGAGAAAAAAATCACTGGATATACCACCGTTGATATATCCCAATGGCATCGTA
AAGAACATTTTGAGGCATTTCAGTCAGTTGCTCAATGTACCTATAACCAGACCGTTCAGCTGGATATTAC
GGCCTTTTTAAAGACCGTAAAGAAAAATAAGCACAAGTTTTATCCGGCCTTTATTCACATTCTTGCCCGC
CTGATGAATGCTCATCCGGAATTTCGTATGGCAATGAAAGACGGTGAGCTGGTGATATGGGATAGTGTTC
ACCCTTGTTACACCGTTTTCCATGAGCAAACTGAAACGTTTTCATCGCTCTGGAGTGAATACCACGACGA
TTTCCGGCAGTTTCTACACATATATTCGCAAGATGTGGCGTGTTACGGTGAAAACCTGGCCTATTTCCCT
AAAGGGTTTATTGAGAATATGTTTTTCGTCTCAGCCAATCCCTGGGTGAGTTTCACCAGTTTTGATTTAA
ACGTGGCCAATATGGACAACTTCTTCGCCCCCGTTTTCACCATGGGCAAATATTATACGCAAGGCGACAA
GGTGCTGATGCCGCTGGCGATTCAGGTTCATCATGCCGTTTGTGATGGCTTCCATGTCGGCAGAATGCTT
AATGAATTACAACAGTACTGCGATGAGTGGCAGGGCGGGGCGTAATTTGATATCGAGCTCGCTTGGACTC
CTGTTGATAGATCCAGTAATGACCTCAGAACTCCATCTGGATTTGTTCAGAACGCTCGGTTGCCGCCGGG
CGTTTTTTATTGGTGAGAATCCAAGCCTCCGATCAACGTCTCATTTTCGCCAAAAGTTGGCCCAGGGCTT
CCCGGTATCAACAGGGACACCAGGATTTATTTATTCTGCGAAGTGATCTTCCGTCACAGGTATTTATTCG
GCGCAAAGTGCGTCGGGTGATGCTGCCAACTTACTGATTTAGTGTATGATGGTGTTTTTGAGGTGCTCCA
GTGGCTTCTGTTTCTATCAGCTGTCCCTCCTGTTCAGCTACTGACGGGGTGGTGCGTAACGGCAAAAGCA
CCGCCGGACATCAGCGCTAGCGGAGTGTATACTGGCTTACTATGTTGGCACTGATGAGGGTGTCAGTGAA
GTGCTTCATGTGGCAGGAGAAAAAAGGCTGCACCGGTGCGTCAGCAGAATATGTGATACAGGATATATTC
CGCTTCCTCGCTCACTGACTCGCTACGCTCGGTCGTTCGACTGCGGCGAGCGGAAATGGCTTACGAACGG
GGCGGAGATTTCCTGGAAGATGCCAGGAAGATACTTAACAGGGAAGTGAGAGGGCCGCGGCAAAGCCGTT
TTTCCATAGGCTCCGCCCCCCTGACAAGCATCACGAAATCTGACGCTCAAATCAGTGGTGGCGAAACCCG
ACAGGACTATAAAGATACCAGGCGTTTCCCCCTGGCGGCTCCCTCGTGCGCTCTCCTGTTCCTGCCTTTC
GGTTTACCGGTGTCATTCCGCTGTTATGGCCGCGTTTGTCTCATTCCACGCCTGACACTCAGTTCCGGGT
AGGCAGTTCGCTCCAAGCTGGACTGTATGCACGAACCCCCCGTTCAGTCCGACCGCTGCGCCTTATCCGG
TAACTATCGTCTTGAGTCCAACCCGGAAAGACATGCAAAAGCACCACTGGCAGCAGCCACTGGTAATTGA
TTTAGAGGAGTTAGTCTTGAAGTCATGCGCCGGTTAAGGCTAAACTGAAAGGACAAGTTTTGGTGACTGC
GCTCCTCCAAGCCAGTTACCTCGGTTCAAAGAGTTGGTAGCTCAGAGAACCTTCGAAAAACCGCCCTGCA
AGGCGGTTTTTTCGTTTTCAGAGCAAGAGATTACGCGCAGACCAAAACGATCTCAAGAAGATCATCTTAT
TAATCAGATAAAATATTTCTAGATTTCAGTGCAATTTATCTCTTCAAATGTAGCACCTGAAGTCAGCCCC
ATACGATATAAGTTGTAATTCTCATGTTTGACAGCTTATCATCGATAAGCTTCCGATGGCGCGCCGAGAG
GCTTTACACTTTATGCTTCCGGCT
Features (pLannotate 1.2.2; 14 found; start..end, strand, type, name):
     16..50      +  promoter       J23119(SpeI) promoter: bacterial promoter (Registry of Standard Biological Parts BBa J23119) modified to end with an SpeI site
     50..149     +  ncRNA          TPP: Accession: RF00059 - TPP riboswitch (THI element)
    193..906     +  CDS            Superfolder GFP: Superfolder GFP is a basic (constitutively fluorescent) green fluorescent protein published in 2005, derived from Aequorea victoria. It is reported to be a very rapidly-maturing weak dimer.
    974..991     +  CDS            capTEV™ (fragment): composite tag for in vivo biotinylation, TEV protease cleavage, and 6xHis tagging
   1098..1213    +  ncRNA          5S rRNA: Accession: RF00001 - 5S ribosomal RNA
   1217..1282    +  terminator     rrnB T1 terminator (fragment): transcription terminator T1 from the E. coli rrnB gene
   1318..1415    +  promoter       cat promoter: promoter of the E. coli cat gene encoding chloramphenicol acetyltransferase
   1416..2072    +  CDS            cat: CAT_ECOLX - Experimental evidence at protein level: Swiss-Prot protein existence level 1. This enzyme is an effector of chloramphenicol resistance in bacteria. From Escherichia coli. This protein is used as a marker in many commonly used cloning vectors, such as pACYC184.
   2096..2190    +  terminator     lambda t0 terminator: transcription terminator from phage lambda
   2326..2469    +  mobile_element IS1 (fragment): prokaryotic transposable element IS1
   2588..2643    -  rep_origin     RSF ori (fragment): Plasmids containing the RSF 1030 origin of replication can be propagated in E. coli cells that contain additional plasmids with compatible origins.
   2731..3276    -  rep_origin     p15A ori: Plasmids containing the medium-copy-number p15A origin of replication can be propagated in E. coli cells that contain a second plasmid with the ColE1 origin.
   3388..3412    +  promoter       tet promoter (fragment): E. coli promoter for tetracycline efflux protein gene
   3433..3454    +  promoter       lac UV5 promoter (fragment): E. coli lac promoter with an "up" mutation
