[The description below was written by a language model from this plasmid's Addgene catalogue record and pLannotate feature annotations shown in this document.]
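Description:
JBL6402 is a small (about 3.5 kb) bacterial expression plasmid built on a p15A backbone for use in E. coli. It replicates from the p15A origin, which the catalogue lists as low copy and which is compatible with ColE1-type plasmids. Selection is by chloramphenicol resistance, provided by a cat gene driven by its own promoter and followed by the lambda t0 terminator. The annotation also picks up short fragments of IS1, an RSF-type origin, and the tet and lac UV5 promoters. These appear to be backbone remnants or partial sequence matches rather than functional parts of the design.

The payload is a fluorescent reporter for riboswitch function. A constitutive Anderson promoter, J23119 in the variant that ends with an SpeI site, transcribes the E. coli thiB thiamine pyrophosphate (TPP) riboswitch, placed directly upstream of a superfolder GFP coding sequence. Transcription ends in an rrnB-derived region containing a 5S rRNA segment and a partial T1 terminator. The short "capTEV" fragment hit downstream of sfGFP is probably just a small tag-like or linker sequence. The thiB element is a translational riboswitch, in which TPP binding to the aptamer alters the leader RNA fold and so controls translation initiation of the downstream gene. Because transcription is constitutive, sfGFP fluorescence reports regulation by the riboswitch itself.

This version carries a G17C point mutation in the riboswitch. The record does not state the expected phenotype, but the associated study concerns a transient intermediate RNA structure underlying thiB riboswitch regulation. The plasmid is therefore presumably one of a series of mutants compared with a wild-type reporter to test how specific nucleotides contribute to folding and ligand-dependent regulation in vivo.
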