Addgene plasmid #183839: JBL6402
Purpose: sfGFP reporter under the control of Mutant E. coli thiB TPP Riboswitch under the control of a Constitutive promoter
Depositing lab: Julius Lucks. Depositing organization: Northwestern University. Publication: A transient intermediate RNA structure underlies the regulatory function of the E. coli thiB TPP translational riboswitch. Berman KE, Steans R, Hertz LM, Lucks JB. RNA. 2023 Nov;29(11):1658-1672. doi: 10.1261/rna.079427.122. Epub 2023 Jul 7. PubMed 37419663.
Backbone
  Vector backbone: p15a
  Vector type: Bacterial Expression
Growth in bacteria
  Bacterial resistance: Chloramphenicol, 25 μg/mL
  Growth temperature: 37°C
  Growth strain: DH5alpha
  Copy number: Low Copy
Gene/Insert
  Gene/Insert name: E. coli thiB TPP Riboswitch (G17C) regulated sfGFP
  Species: E. coli
  Promoter: J23119 - Anderson Promoter
  Cloning method: Gibson Cloning
Terms and licenses: Academic/Nonprofit Terms; Industry Terms: Not Available to Industry
Depositor comments: Spe1/J23119 Promoter + G17C TPP thiB E. coli Riboswitch + sfGFP
How to cite: JBL6402 was a gift from Julius Lucks (Addgene plasmid # 183839 ; http://n2t.net/addgene:183839 ; RRID:Addgene_183839)
