>Addgene plasmid #183839 | JBL6402 | depositor partial sequence | sequence record 356322 | Partial Sequence
ACCCCGGATTTAGGTTTGTAATTCTCATGTTTTGACAGCTTATCATCGAATAAGCTTCCGATGGCGCGCC
GAGAGGCTTTACACTTTATGCTTCCGGCTGAATTCTAAAGATCTTTGACAGCTAGCTCAGTCCTAGGTAT
AATACTAGTCCGTTCTCAACGGGGTCCCACGCGTACGCGTGCGCTGAGAAAATACCCGTCGAACCTGATC
CGGATAACGCCGGCGAAGGGATTTGAGGCTCCTTCTCAAGTCCTTTGCCACTCTTTTTTGAGGTGCAAAG
TGTTAAAAAAAATGAGCAAAGGAGAAGAACTTTTCACTGGAGTTGTCCCAATTCTTGTTGAATTAGATGG
TGATGTTAATGGGCACAAATTTTCTGTCCGTGGAGAGGGTGAAGGTGATGCTACAAACGGAAAACTCACC
CTTAAATTTATTTGCACTACTGGAAAACTACCTGTTCCGTGGCCAACACTTGTCACTACTCTGACCTATG
GTGTTCAATGCTTTTCCCGTTATCCGGATCACATGAAACGGCATGACTTTTTCAAGAGTGCCATGCCCGA
AGGTTATGTACAGGAACGCACTATATCTTTCAAAGATGACGGGACCTACAAGACGCGTGCTGAAGTCAAG
TTTGAAGGTGATACCCTTGTTAATCGTATCGAGTTAAAGGGTATTGATTTTAAAGAAGATGGAAACATTC
TTGGACACAAACTCGAGTACAACTTTAACTCACACAATGTATACATCACGGCAGACAAACAAAAGAATGG
AATCAAAGCTAACTTCAAAATTCGCCACAACGTTGAAGATGGTTCCGTTCAACTAGCAGACCATTATCAA
CAAAATACTCCAATTGGCGATGGCCCTGTCCTTTTACCAGACAACCATTACCTGTCGACACAATCTGTCC
TTTCAAAGATCCCAACGAAAGCGTGACCACATGGTCCTTCTTGAGTTTGTAACTGCTGCTGGGATTACAC
ATGGCATGGATGAGCTTCTA
